Addgene plasmid #101701: pUPD-ADH2t (17-21)
Purpose: ADH2t in domestication vector
Depositing lab: Elena Caro Bernat. Depositing organization: Centro de Biotecnología y Genómica de Plantas (UPM/INIA). Publication: Adaptation of the GoldenBraid modular cloning system and creation of a toolkit for the expression of heterologous proteins in yeast mitochondria. Perez-Gonzalez A, Kniewel R, Veldhuizen M, Verma HK, Navarro-Rodriguez M, Rubio LM, Caro E. BMC Biotechnol. 2017 Nov 13;17(1):80. doi: 10.1186/s12896-017-0393-y. PubMed 29132331.
Backbone
  Vector backbone: pUPD
  Vector type: Yeast Expression
Growth in bacteria
  Bacterial resistance: Ampicillin, 100 μg/mL
  Growth temperature: 37°C
  Growth strain: DH5alpha
  Copy number: Unknown
Gene/Insert
  Gene/Insert name: GCTT-[terminator of S. cerevisiae YMR303C (376 bp)]-CGCT
Terms and licenses: Academic/Nonprofit Terms; Industry Terms: Not Available to Industry
How to cite: pUPD-ADH2t (17-21) was a gift from Elena Caro Bernat (Addgene plasmid # 101701 ; http://n2t.net/addgene:101701 ; RRID:Addgene_101701)
