[The description below was written by a language model from this plasmid's Addgene catalogue record and pLannotate feature annotations shown in this document.]
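Description:
pUPD-ADH2t (17-21) is a GoldenBraid "domestication" (entry-level part) plasmid that stores the transcription terminator of the Saccharomyces cerevisiae ADH2 gene (YMR303C) as a standardized, reusable DNA part. It comes from a toolkit that adapted the GoldenBraid modular cloning system for heterologous protein expression in yeast, including targeting to mitochondria. Although catalogued as a yeast expression vector, the 3,461-nt plasmid has no annotated yeast origin, yeast selectable marker or promoter driving a coding sequence. It functions as a bacterial cloning vector that supplies one component for later assemblies.

The pUPD backbone is propagated in E. coli through a high-copy ColE1/pUC-type origin and selected with ampicillin via the β-lactamase gene and its own promoter. An f1 phage origin is also present, along with a fragment of the pBR322 bom region. The insert is described as a 376 bp terminator flanked by the four-nucleotide overhang sequences GCTT and CGCT. These define its place in the GoldenBraid grammar, and the "17-21" in the name presumably refers to the standard terminator position. The annotation software recognises about 300 bp of this insert as the ADH2 terminator.

The part sits within the cloning region of a lac promoter/operator–lacZα cassette, flanked by SP6 and T7 promoters. Only a fragment of lacZα is annotated, consistent with the insert having replaced or interrupted the blue/white screening cassette. The plasmid's typical use is as a terminator donor: in Type IIS restriction–ligation reactions it is combined with promoter and coding-sequence parts to build complete yeast transcriptional units in destination vectors.
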