Features (pLannotate 1.2.2; 13 found; start..end, strand, type, name):
    415..507     +  CDS            lacI (fragment): lac repressor; lacI; The lac repressor binds to the lac operator to inhibit transcription in E. coli. This inhibition can be relieved by adding lactose or isopropyl-β-D-thiogalactopyranoside (IPTG).
    520..541     +  protein_bind   CAP binding site: CAP binding activates transcription in the presence of cAMP. E. coli catabolite activator protein
    556..586     +  promoter       lac promoter: promoter for the E. coli lac operon
    594..610     +  protein_bind   lac operator: The lac repressor binds to the lac operator to inhibit transcription in E. coli. This inhibition can be relieved by adding lactose or isopropyl-β-D-thiogalactopyranoside (IPTG). lac repressor encoded by lacI
    652..670     +  promoter       SP6 promoter: promoter for bacteriophage SP6 RNA polymerase
    776..1075    +  terminator     ADH2 terminator: transcription terminator for the S. cerevisiae alcohol dehydrogenase 2 (ADH2) gene
   1254..1272    -  promoter       T7 promoter: promoter for bacteriophage T7 RNA polymerase
   1275..1432    +  CDS            lacZα (fragment): LacZα fragment of β-galactosidase; lacZ fragment
   1436..1891    +  rep_origin     f1 ori (sequence partly withheld): f1 bacteriophage origin of replication; arrow indicates direction of (+) strand synthesis
   1892..1942    -  misc_feature   bom (fragment): basis of mobility region from pBR322
   1969..2073    +  promoter       AmpR promoter: bla
   2074..2934    +  CDS            AmpR: β-lactamase; bla; confers resistance to ampicillin, carbenicillin, and related antibiotics
   3105..232     +  rep_origin     ori (across the origin): high-copy-number ColE1/pMB1/pBR322/pUC origin of replication
>Addgene plasmid #101701 | pUPD-ADH2t (17-21) | addgene full sequence | sequence record 213444 | Addgene NGS Result
GACCTACACCGAACTGAGATACCTACAGCGTGAGCTATGAGAAAGCGCCACGCTTCCCGAAGGGAGAAAG
GCGGACAGGTATCCGGTAAGCGGCAGGGTCGGAACAGGAGAGCGCACGAGGGAGCTTCCAGGGGGAAACG
CCTGGTATCTTTATAGTCCTGTCGGGTTTCGCCACCTCTGACTTGAGCGTCGATTTTTGTGATGCTCGTC
AGGGGGGCGGAGCCTATGGAAAAACGCCAGCAACGCGGCCTTTTTACGGTTCCTGGCCTTTTGCTGGCCT
TTTGCTCACATGTTCTTTCCTGCGTTATCCCCTGATTCTGTGGATAACCGTATTACCGCCTTTGAGTGAG
CTGATACCGCTCGCCGCAGCCGAACGACCGAGCGCAGCGAGTCAGTGAGCGAGGAAGCGGAAGAGCGCCC
AATACGCAAACCGCCTCTCCCCGCGCGTTGGCCGATTCATTAATGCAGCTGGCACGACAGGTTTCCCGAC
TGGAAAGCGGGCAGTGAGCGCAACGCAATTAATGTGAGTTAGCTCACTCATTAGGCACCCCAGGCTTTAC
ACTTTATGCTTCCGGCTCGTATGTTGTGTGGAATTGTGAGCGGATAACAATTTCACACAGGAAACAGCTA
TGACCATGATTACGCCAAGCTATTTAGGTGACACTATAGAATACTCAAGCTATGCATCCAACGCGTTGGG
AGCTCTCCCATATGGTCGACCTGCAGGCGGCCGCGAATTCACTAGTGATTGGGCGATGAGTGGTCTCGGC
TTTAAGCGGATCTCTTATGTCTTTACGATTTATAGTTTTCATTATCAAGTATGCCTATATTAGTATATAG
CATCTTTAGATGACAGTGTTCGAAGTTTCACGAATAAAAGATAATATTCTACTTTTTGCTCCCACCGCGT
TTGCTAGCACGAGTGAACACCATCCCTCGCCTGTGAGTTGTACCCATTCCTCTAAACTGTAGACATGGTA
GCTTCAGCAGTGTTCGTTATGTACGGCATCCTCCAACAAACAGTCGGTTATAGTTTGTCCTGCTCCTCTG
AATCGTATCCCTCGATATTTCTCATTTTCCTTCGCATGCCAGCATTGAAATGATCGAAGTTCAATGATGA
AACGGTAATTCTTCTGTCATTTACTCATCTCATCTCATCAAGTTATATAATTCGCTCGAGACCACTCATC
GCCCAATCGAATTCCCGCGGCCGCCATGGCGGCCGGGAGCATGCGACGTCGGGCCCAATTCGCCCTATAG
TGAGTCGTATTACAATTCACTGGCCGTCGTTTTACAACGTCGTGACTGGGAAAACCCTGGCGTTACCCAA
CTTAATCGCCTTGCAGCACATCCCCCTTTCGCCAGCTGGCGTAATAGCGAAGAGGCCCGCACCGATCGCC
CTTCCCAACAGTTGCGCAGCCTGAATGGCGAATGG
[124 nt withheld, positions 1436-1559]
C
[91 nt withheld, positions 1561-1651]
AGGGTGATGGTTCACGTAGTGGGCCAGCGCCCTGATAGACGGTTTTTCGCCCTTTGACGTTGGAGTCCAC
GTTCTTT
[37 nt withheld, positions 1729-1765]
ACCCTATCTCGGTCTATTCTTTTGATTTATAAGGGATTTTGCCGATTTCGGCCTATTGGTTAAAAAATGA
GCTGATTTAACAAAAATTTAACGCGAATTTTAACAAAATATTAACGCTTACAATTTCCTGATGCGGTATT
TTCTCCTTACGCATCTGTGCGGTATTTCACACCGCATCAGGTGGCACTTTTCGGGGAAATGTGCGCGGAA
CCCCTATTTGTTTATTTTTCTAAATACATTCAAATATGTATCCGCTCATGAGACAATAACCCTGATAAAT
GCTTCAATAATATTGAAAAAGGAAGAGTATGAGTATTCAACATTTCCGTGTCGCCCTTATTCCCTTTTTT
GCGGCATTTTGCCTTCCTGTTTTTGCTCACCCAGAAACGCTGGTGAAAGTAAAAGATGCTGAAGATCAGT
TGGGTGCACGAGTGGGTTACATCGAACTGGATCTCAACAGCGGTAAGATCCTTGAGAGTTTTCGCCCCGA
AGAACGTTTTCCAATGATGAGCACTTTTAAAGTTCTGCTATGTGGCGCGGTATTATCCCGTATTGACGCC
GGGCAAGAGCAACTCGGTCGCCGCATACACTATTCTCAGAATGACTTGGTTGAGTACTCACCAGTCACAG
AAAAGCATCTTACGGATGGCATGACAGTAAGAGAATTATGCAGTGCTGCCATAACCATGAGTGATAACAC
TGCGGCCAACTTACTTCTGACAACGATCGGAGGACCGAAGGAGCTAACCGCTTTTTTGCACAACATGGGG
GATCATGTAACTCGCCTTGATCGTTGGGAACCGGAGCTGAATGAAGCCATACCAAACGACGAGCGTGACA
CCACGATGCCTGTAGCAATGGCAACAACGTTGCGCAAACTATTAACTGGCGAACTACTTACTCTAGCTTC
CCGGCAACAATTAATAGACTGGATGGAGGCGGATAAAGTTGCAGGACCACTTCTGCGCTCGGCCCTTCCG
GCTGGCTGGTTTATTGCTGATAAATCTGGAGCCGGTGAGCGTGGGTCGCGCGGTATCATTGCAGCACTGG
GGCCAGATGGTAAGCCCTCCCGTATCGTAGTTATCTACACGACGGGGAGTCAGGCAACTATGGATGAACG
AAATAGACAGATCGCTGAGATAGGTGCCTCACTGATTAAGCATTGGTAACTGTCAGACCAAGTTTACTCA
TATATACTTTAGATTGATTTAAAACTTCATTTTTAATTTAAAAGGATCTAGGTGAAGATCCTTTTTGATA
ATCTCATGACCAAAATCCCTTAACGTGAGTTTTCGTTCCACTGAGCGTCAGACCCCGTAGAAAAGATCAA
AGGATCTTCTTGAGATCCTTTTTTTCTGCGCGTAATCTGCTGCTTGCAAACAAAAAAACCACCGCTACCA
GCGGTGGTTTGTTTGCCGGATCAAGAGCTACCAACTCTTTTTCCGAAGGTAACTGGCTTCAGCAGAGCGC
AGATACCAAATACTGTTCTTCTAGTGTAGCCGTAGTTAGGCCACCACTTCAAGAACTCTGTAGCACCGCC
TACATACCTCGCTCTGCTAATCCTGTTACCAGTGGCTGCTGCCAGTGGCGATAAGTCGTGTCTTACCGGG
TTGGACTCAAGACGATAGTTACCGGATAAGGCGCAGCGGTCGGGCTGAACGGGGGGTTCGTGCACACAGC
CCAGCTTGGAGCGAAC
