>Addgene plasmid #101701 | pUPD-ADH2t (17-21) | depositor partial sequence | sequence record 191988 | ADH2t
TAAGCGGATCTCTTATGTCTTTACGATTTATAGTTTTCATTATCAAGTATGCCTATATTAGTATATAGCA
TCTTTAGATGACAGTGTTCGAAGTTTCACGAATAAAAGATAATATTCTACTTTTTGCTCCCACCGCGTTT
GCTAGCACGAGTGAACACCATCCCTCGCCTGTGAGTTGTACCCATTCCTCTAAACTGTAGACATGGTAGC
TTCAGCAGTGTTCGTTATGTACGGCATCCTCCAACAAACAGTCGGTTATAGTTTGTCCTGCTCCTCTGAA
TCGTATCCCTCGATATTTCTCATTTTCCTTCGCATGCCAGCATTGAAATGATCGAAGTTCAATGATGAAA
CGGTAATTCTTCTGTCATTTACTCATCTCATCTCATCAAGTTATATAATT
